>Addgene plasmid #14534 | V247 pCEP 4HA B56gamma1 | depositor full sequence | sequence record 8134 | Author sequence
GCCCCGCCGCCGGACGAACTAAACCTGACTACGGCATCTCTGCCCCTTCTTCGCTGGTACGAGGAGCGCT
TTTGTTTTGTATTCGGGGCAGTGCATGTAATCCCTTCAGTTGGTTGGTACAACTTGCCAACTGGGCCCTG
TTCCACATGTGACACGGGGGGGGACCAAACACAAAGGGGTTCTCTGACTGTAGTTGACATCCTTATAAAT
GGATGTGCACATTTGCCAACACTGAGTGGCTTTCATCCTGGAGCAGACTTTGCATGCTGTGGACTGCAAC
ACAACATTGCCTTTATGTGTAACTCTTGGCTGAAGCTCTTACACCAATGCTGGGGGACATGTACCTCCCA
GGGGCCCAGGAAGACTACGGGAGGCTACACCAACGTCAATCAGAGGGGCCTGTGTAGCTACCGATAAGCG
GACCCTCAAGAGGGCATTAGCAATAGTGTTTATAAGGCCCCCTTGTTAACCCTAAACGGGTAGCATATGC
TTCCCGGGTAGTAGTATATACTATCCAGACTAACCCTAATTCAATAGCATATGTTACCCAACGGGAAGCA
TATGCTATCGAATTAGGGTTAGTAAAAGGGTCCTAAGGAACAGCGATATCTCCCACCCCATGAGCTGTCA
CGGTTTTATTTACATGGGGTCAGGATTCCACGAGGGTAGTGAACCATTTTAGTCACAAGGGCAGTGGCTG
AAGATCAAGGAGCGGGCAGTGAACTCTCCTGAATCTTCGCCTGCTTCTTCATTCTCCTTCGTTTAGCTAA
TAGAATAACTGCTGAGTTGTGAACAGTAAGGTGTATGTGAGGTGCTCGAAAACAAGGTTTCAGGTGACGC
CCCCAGAATAAAATTTGGACGGGGGGTTCAGTGGTGGCATTGTGCTATGACACCAATATAACCCTCACAA
ACCCCTTGGGCAATAAATACTAGTGTAGGAATGAAACATTCTGAATATCTTTAACAATAGAAATCCATGG
GGTGGGGACAAGCCGTAAAGACTGGATGTCCATCTCACACGAATTTATGGCTATGGGCAACACATAATCC
TAGTGCAATATGATACTGGGGTTATTAAGATGTGTCCCAGGCAGGGACCAAGACAGGTGAACCATGTTGT
TACACTCTATTTGTAACAAGGGGAAAGAGAGTGGACGCCGACAGCAGCGGACTCCACTGGTTGTCTCTAA
CACCCCCGAAAATTAAACGGGGCTCCACGCCAATGGGGCCCATAAACAAAGACAAGTGGCCACTCTTTTT
TTTGAAATTGTGGAGTGGGGGCACGCGTCAGCCCCCACACGCCGCCCTGCGGTTTTGGACTGTAAAATAA
GGGTGTAATAACTTGGCTGATTGTAACCCCGCTAACCACTGCGGTCAAACCACTTGCCCACAAAACCACT
AATGGCACCCCGGGGAATACCTGCATAAGTAGGTGGGCGGGCCAAGATAGGGGCGCGATTGCTGCGATCT
GGAGGACAAATTACACACACTTGCGCCTGAGCGCCAAGCACAGGGTTGTTGGTCCTCATATTCACGAGGT
CGCTGAGAGCACGGTGGGCTAATGTTGCCATGGGTAGCATATACTACCCAAATATCTGGATAGCATATGC
TATCCTAATCTATATCTGGGTAGCATAGGCTATCCTAATCTATATCTGGGTAGCATATGCTATCCTAATC
TATATCTGGGTAGTATATGCTATCCTAATTTATATCTGGGTAGCATAGGCTATCCTAATCTATATCTGGG
TAGCATATGCTATCCTAATCTATATCTGGGTAGTATATGCTATCCTAATCTGTATCCGGGTAGCATATGC
TATCCTAATAGAGATTAGGGTAGTATATGCTATCCTAATTTATATCTGGGTAGCATATACTACCCAAATA
TCTGGATAGCATATGCTATCCTAATCTATATCTGGGTAGCATATGCTATCCTAATCTATATCTGGGTAGC
ATAGGCTATCCTAATCTATATCTGGGTAGCATATGCTATCCTAATCTATATCTGGGTAGTATATGCTATC
CTAATTTATATCTGGGTAGCATAGGCTATCCTAATCTATATCTGGGTAGCATATGCTATCCTAATCTATA
TCTGGGTAGTATATGCTATCCTAATCTGTATCCGGGTAGCATATGCTATCCTCATGCATATACAGTCAGC
ATATGATACCCAGTAGTAGAGTGGGAGTGCTATCCTTTGCATATGCCGCCACCTCCCAAGGGGGCGTGAA
TTTTCGCTGCTTGTCCTTTTCCTGCATGCTGGTTGCTCCCATTCTTAGGTGAATTTAAGGAGGCCAGGCT
AAAGCCGTCGCATGTCTGATTGCTCACCAGGTAAATGTCGCTAATGTTTTCCAACGCGAGAAGGTGTTGA
GCGCGGAGCTGAGTGACGTGACAACATGGGTATGCCCAATTGCCCCATGTTGGGAGGACGAAAATGGTGA
CAAGACAGATGGCCAGAAATACACCAACAGCACGCATGATGTCTACTGGGGATTTATTCTTTAGTGCGGG
GGAATACACGGCTTTTAATACGATTGAGGGCGTCTCCTAACAAGTTACATCACTCCTGCCCTTCCTCACC
CTCATCTCCATCACCTCCTTCATCTCCGTCATCTCCGTCATCACCCTCCGCGGCAGCCCCTTCCACCATA
GGTGGAAACCAGGGAGGCAAATCTACTCCATCGTCAAAGCTGCACACAGTCACCCTGATATTGCAGGTAG
GAGCGGGCTTTGTCATAACAAGGTCCTTAATCGCATCCTTCAAAACCTCAGCAAATATATGAGTTTGTAA
AAAGACCATGAAATAACAGACAATGGACTCCCTTAGCGGGCCAGGTTGTGGGCCGGGTCCAGGGGCCATT
CCAAAGGGGAGACGACTCAATGGTGTAAGACGACATTGTGGAATAGCAAGGGCAGTTCCTCGCCTTAGGT
TGTAAAGGGAGGTCTTACTACCTCCATATACGAACACACCGGCGACCCAAGTTCCTTCGTCGGTAGTCCT
TTCTACGTGACTCCTAGCCAGGAGAGCTCTTAAACCTTCTGCAATGTTCTCAAATTTCGGGTTGGAACCT
CCTTGACCACGATGCTTTCCAAACCACCCTCCTTTTTTGCGCCTGCCTCCATCACCCTGACCCCGGGGTC
CAGTGCTTGGGCCTTCTCCTGGGTCATCTGCGGGGCCCTGCTCTATCGCTCCCGGGGGCACGTCAGGCTC
ACCATCTGGGCCACCTTCTTGGTGGTATTCAAAATAATCGGCTTCCCCTACAGGGTGGAAAAATGGCCTT
CTACCTGGAGGGGGCCTGCGCGGTGGAGACCCGGATGATGATGACTGACTACTGGGACTCCTGGGCCTCT
TTTCTCCACGTCCACGACCTCTCCCCCTGGCTCTTTCACGACTTCCCCCCCTGGCTCTTTCACGTCCTCT
ACCCCGGCGGCCTCCACTACCTCCTCGACCCCGGCCTCCACTACCTCCTCGACCCCGGCCTCCACTGCCT
CCTCGACCCCGGCCTCCACCTCCTGCTCCTGCCCCTCCTGCTCCTGCCCCTCCTCCTGCTCCTGCCCCTC
CTGCCCCTCCTGCTCCTGCCCCTCCTGCCCCTCCTGCTCCTGCCCCTCCTGCCCCTCCTGCTCCTGCCCC
TCCTGCCCCTCCTCCTGCTCCTGCCCCTCCTGCCCCTCCTCCTGCTCCTGCCCCTCCTGCCCCTCCTGCT
CCTGCCCCTCCTGCCCCTCCTGCTCCTGCCCCTCCTGCCCCTCCTGCTCCTGCCCCTCCTGCTCCTGCCC
CTCCTGCTCCTGCCCCTCCTGCTCCTGCCCCTCCTGCCCCTCCTGCCCCTCCTCCTGCTCCTGCCCCTCC
TGCTCCTGCCCCTCCTGCCCCTCCTGCCCCTCCTGCTCCTGCCCCTCCTCCTGCTCCTGCCCCTCCTGCC
CCTCCTGCCCCTCCTCCTGCTCCTGCCCCTCCTGCCCCTCCTCCTGCTCCTGCCCCTCCTCCTGCTCCTG
CCCCTCCTGCCCCTCCTGCCCCTCCTCCTGCTCCTGCCCCTCCTGCCCCTCCTCCTGCTCCTGCCCCTCC
TCCTGCTCCTGCCCCTCCTGCCCCTCCTGCCCCTCCTCCTGCTCCTGCCCCTCCTCCTGCTCCTGCCCCT
CCTGCCCCTCCTGCCCCTCCTGCCCCTCCTCCTGCTCCTGCCCCTCCTCCTGCTCCTGCCCCTCCTGCTC
CTGCCCCTCCCGCTCCTGCTCCTGCTCCTGTTCCACCGTGGGTCCCTTTGCAGCCAATGCAACTTGGACG
TTTTTGGGGTCTCCGGACACCATCTCTATGTCTTGGCCCTGATCCTGAGCCGCCCGGGGCTCCTGGTCTT
CCGCCTCCTCGTCCTCGTCCTCTTCCCCGTCCTCGTCCATGGTTATCACCCCCTCTTCTTTGAGGTCCAC
TGCCGCCGGAGCCTTCTGGTCCAGATGTGTCTCCCTTCTCTCCTAGGCCATTTCCAGGTCCTGTACCTGG
CCCCTCGTCAGACATGATTCACACTAAAAGAGATCAATAGACATCTTTATTAGACGACGCTCAGTGAATA
CAGGGAGTGCAGACTCCTGCCCCCTCCAACAGCCCCCCCACCCTCATCCCCTTCATGGTCGCTGTCAGAC
AGATCCAGGTCTGAAAATTCCCCATCCTCCGAACCATCCTCGTCCTCATCACCAATTACTCGCAGCCCGG
AAAACTCCCGCTGAACATCCTCAAGATTTGCGTCCTGAGCCTCAAGCCAGGCCTCAAATTCCTCGTCCCC
CTTTTTGCTGGACGGTAGGGATGGGGATTCTCGGGACCCCTCCTCTTCCTCTTCAAGGTCACCAGACAGA
GATGCTACTGGGGCAACGGAAGAAAAGCTGGGTGCGGCCTGTGAGGATCAGCTTATCGATGATAAGCTGT
CAAACATGAGAATTCTTGAAGACGAAAGGGCCTCGTGATACGCCTATTTTTATAGGTTAATGTCATGATA
ATAATGGTTTCTTAGACGTCAGGTGGCACTTTTCGGGGAAATGTGCGCGGAACCCCTATTTGTTTATTTT
TCTAAATACATTCAAATATGTATCCGCTCATGAGACAATAACCCTGATAAATGCTTCAATAATATTGAAA
AAGGAAGAGTATGAGTATTCAACATTTCCGTGTCGCCCTTATTCCCTTTTTTGCGGCATTTTGCCTTCCT
GTTTTTGCTCACCCAGAAACGCTGGTGAAAGTAAAAGATGCTGAAGATCAGTTGGGTGCACGAGTGGGTT
ACATCGAACTGGATCTCAACAGCGGTAAGATCCTTGAGAGTTTTCGCCCCGAAGAACGTTTTCCAATGAT
GAGCACTTTTAAAGTTCTGCTATGTGGCGCGGTATTATCCCGTGTTGACGCCGGGCAAGAGCAACTCGGT
CGCCGCATACACTATTCTCAGAATGACTTGGTTGAGTACTCACCAGTCACAGAAAAGCATCTTACGGATG
GCATGACAGTAAGAGAATTATGCAGTGCTGCCATAACCATGAGTGATAACACTGCGGCCAACTTACTTCT
GACAACGATCGGAGGACCGAAGGAGCTAACCGCTTTTTTGCACAACATGGGGGATCATGTAACTCGCCTT
GATCGTTGGGAACCGGAGCTGAATGAAGCCATACCAAACGACGAGCGTGACACCACGATGCCTGCAGCAA
TGGCAACAACGTTGCGCAAACTATTAACTGGCGAACTACTTACTCTAGCTTCCCGGCAACAATTAATAGA
CTGGATGGAGGCGGATAAAGTTGCAGGACCACTTCTGCGCTCGGCCCTTCCGGCTGGCTGGTTTATTGCT
GATAAATCTGGAGCCGGTGAGCGTGGGTCTCGCGGTATCATTGCAGCACTGGGGCCAGATGGTAAGCCCT
CCCGTATCGTAGTTATCTACACGACGGGGAGTCAGGCAACTATGGATGAACGAAATAGACAGATCGCTGA
GATAGGTGCCTCACTGATTAAGCATTGGTAACTGTCAGACCAAGTTTACTCATATATACTTTAGATTGAT
TTAAAACTTCATTTTTAATTTAAAAGGATCTAGGTGAAGATCCTTTTTGATAATCTCATGACCAAAATCC
CTTAACGTGAGTTTTCGTTCCACTGAGCGTCAGACCCCGTAGAAAAGATCAAAGGATCTTCTTGAGATCC
TTTTTTTCTGCGCGTAATCTGCTGCTTGCAAACAAAAAAACCACCGCTACCAGCGGTGGTTTGTTTGCCG
GATCAAGAGCTACCAACTCTTTTTCCGAAGGTAACTGGCTTCAGCAGAGCGCAGATACCAAATACTGTCC
TTCTAGTGTAGCCGTAGTTAGGCCACCACTTCAAGAACTCTGTAGCACCGCCTACATACCTCGCTCTGCT
AATCCTGTTACCAGTGGCTGCTGCCAGTGGCGATAAGTCGTGTCTTACCGGGTTGGACTCAAGACGATAG
TTACCGGATAAGGCGCAGCGGTCGGGCTGAACGGGGGGTTCGTGCACACAGCCCAGCTTGGAGCGAACGA
CCTACACCGAACTGAGATACCTACAGCGTGAGCTATGAGAAAGCGCCACGCTTCCCGAAGGGAGAAAGGC
GGACAGGTATCCGGTAAGCGGCAGGGTCGGAACAGGAGAGCGCACGAGGGAGCTTCCAGGGGGAAACGCC
TGGTATCTTTATAGTCCTGTCGGGTTTCGCCACCTCTGACTTGAGCGTCGATTTTTGTGATGCTCGTCAG
GGGGGCGGAGCCTATGGAAAAACGCCAGCAACGCGGCCTTTTTACGGTTCCTGGCCTTTTGCTGCGCCGC
GTGCGGCTGCTGGAGATGGCGGACGCGATGGATATGTTCTGCCAAGGGTTGGTTTGCGCATTCACAGTTC
TCCGCAAGAATTGATTGGCTCCAATTCTTGGAGTGGTGAATCCGTTAGCGAGGTGCCGCCGGCTTCCATT
CAGGTCGAGGTGGCCCGGCTCCATGCACCGCGACGCAACGCGGGGAGGCAGACAAGGTATAGGGCGGCGC
CTACAATCCATGCCAACCCGTTCCATGTGCTCGCCGAGGCGGCATAAATCGCCGTGACGATCAGCGGTCC
AGTGATCGAAGTTAGGCTGGTAAGAGCCGCGAGCGATCCTTGAAGCTGTCCCTGATGGTCGTCATCTACC
TGCCTGGACAGCATGGCCTGCAACGCGGGCATCCCGATGCCGCCGGAAGCGAGAAGAATCATAATGGGGA
AGGCCATCCAGCCTCGCGTCGCGAACGCCAGCAAGACGTAGCCCAGCGCGTCGGCCGCCATGCCCTGCTT
CATCCCCGTGGCCCGTTGCTCGCGTTTGCTGGCGGTGTCCCCGGAAGAAATATATTTGCATGTCTTTAGT
TCTATGATGACACAAACCCCGCCCAGCGTCTTGTCATTGGCGAATTCGAACACGCAGATGCAGTCGGGGC
GGCGCGGTCCCAGGTCCACTTCGCATATTAAGGTGACGCGTGTGGCCTCGAACACCGAGCGACCCTGCAG
CGACCCGCTTAACAGCGTCAACAGCGTGCCGCAGATCCCGGGCAATGAGATATGAAAAAGCCTGAACTCA
CCGCGACGTCTGTCGAGAAGTTTCTGATCGAAAAGTTCGACAGCGTCTCCGACCTGATGCAGCTCTCGGA
GGGCGAAGAATCTCGTGCTTTCAGCTTCGATGTAGGAGGGCGTGGATATGTCCTGCGGGTAAATAGCTGC
GCCGATGGTTTCTACAAAGATCGTTATGTTTATCGGCACTTTGCATCGGCCGCGCTCCCGATTCCGGAAG
TGCTTGACATTGGGGAATTCAGCGAGAGCCTGACCTATTGCATCTCCCGCCGTGCACAGGGTGTCACGTT
GCAAGACCTGCCTGAAACCGAACTGCCCGCTGTTCTGCAGCCGGTCGCGGAGGCCATGGATGCGATCGCT
GCGGCCGATCTTAGCCAGACGAGCGGGTTCGGCCCATTCGGACCGCAAGGAATCGGTCAATACACTACAT
GGCGTGATTTCATATGCGCGATTGCTGATCCCCATGTGTATCACTGGCAAACTGTGATGGACGACACCGT
CAGTGCGTCCGTCGCGCAGGCTCTCGATGAGCTGATGCTTTGGGCCGAGGACTGCCCCGAAGTCCGGCAC
CTCGTGCACGCGGATTTCGGCTCCAACAATGTCCTGACGGACAATGGCCGCATAACAGCGGTCATTGACT
GGAGCGAGGCGATGTTCGGGGATTCCCAATACGAGGTCGCCAACATCTTCTTCTGGAGGCCGTGGTTGGC
TTGTATGGAGCAGCAGACGCGCTACTTCGAGCGGAGGCATCCGGAGCTTGCAGGATCGCCGCGGCTCCGG
GCGTATATGCTCCGCATTGGTCTTGACCAACTCTATCAGAGCTTGGTTGACGGCAATTTCGATGATGCAG
CTTGGGCGCAGGGTCGATGCGACGCAATCGTCCGATCCGGAGCCGGGACTGTCGGGCGTACACAAATCGC
CCGCAGAAGCGCGGCCGTCTGGACCGATGGCTGTGTAGAAGTACTCGCCGATAGTGGAAACCGACGCCCC
AGCACTCGTCCGAGGGCAAAGGAATAGGGGAGATGGGGGAGGCTAACTGAAACACGGAAGGAGACAATAC
CGGAAGGAACCCGCGCTATGACGGCAATAAAAAGACAGAATAAAACGCACGGGTGTTGGGTCGTTTGTTC
ATAAACGCGGGGTTCGGTCCCAGGGCTGGCACTCTGTCGATACCCCACCGAGACCCCATTGGGGCCAATA
CGCCCGCGTTTCTTCCTTTTCCCCACCCCACCCCCCAAGTTCGGGTGAAGGCCCAGGGCTCGCAGCCAAC
GTCGGGGCGGCAGGCCCTGCCATAGCCACTGGCCCCGTGGGTTAGGGACGGGGTCCCCCATGGGGAATGG
TTTATGGTTCGTGGGGGTTATTATTTTGGGCGTTGCGTGGGGTCTGGTCCACGACTGGACTGAGCAGACA
GACCCATGGTTTTTGGATGGCCTGGGCATGGACCGCATGTACTGGCGCGACACGAACACCGGGCGTCTGT
GGCTGCCAAACACCCCCGACCCCCAAAAACCACCGCGCGGATTTCTGGCGTGCCAAGCTAGTCGACCAAT
TCTCATGTTTGACAGCTTATCATCGCAGATCCGGGCAACGTTGTTGCATTGCTGCAGGCGCAGAACTGGT
AGGTATGGAAGATCTATACATTGAATCAATATTGGCAATTAGCCATATTAGTCATTGGTTATATAGCATA
AATCAATATTGGCTATTGGCCATTGCATACGTTGTATCTATATCATAATATGTACATTTATATTGGCTCA
TGTCCAATATGACCGCCATGTTGACATTGATTATTGACTAGTTATTAATAGTAATCAATTACGGGGTCAT
TAGTTCATAGCCCATATATGGAGTTCCGCGTTACATAACTTACGGTAAATGGCCCGCCTGGCTGACCGCC
CAACGACCCCCGCCCATTGACGTCAATAATGACGTATGTTCCCATAGTAACGCCAATAGGGACTTTCCAT
TGACGTCAATGGGTGGAGTATTTACGGTAAACTGCCCACTTGGCAGTACATCAAGTGTATCATATGCCAA
GTCCGCCCCCTATTGACGTCAATGACGGTAAATGGCCCGCCTGGCATTATGCCCAGTACATGACCTTACG
GGACTTTCCTACTTGGCAGTACATCTACGTATTAGTCATCGCTATTACCATGGTGATGCGGTTTTGGCAG
TACACCAATGGGCGTGGATAGCGGTTTGACTCACGGGGATTTCCAAGTCTCCACCCCATTGACGTCAATG
GGAGTTTGTTTTGGCACCAAAATCAACGGGACTTTCCAAAATGTCGTAATAACCCCGCCCCGTTGACGCA
AATGGGCGGTAGGCGTGTACGGTGGGAGGTCTATATAAGCAGAGCTCGTTTAGTGAACCGTCAGATCTCT
AGAAGCTGGGTACCACGCGTCATATGGCTTACCCATACGATGTTCCAGATTACGCTAGCGGCCGCATCTT
TTACCCATACGATGTTCCTGACTATGCGGGCTATCCCTATGACGTCCCGGACTATGCAGGATCCTATCCA
TATGACGTTCCAGATTACGCTGCTCAGTGCGGCCGCGTGGTGGATGCGGCCAACTCCAATGGGCCTTTCC
AGCCCGTGGTCCTTCTCCATATTCGAGATGTTCCTCCTGCTGATCAAGAGAAGCTTTTTATCCAGAAGTT
ACGTCAGTGTTGCGTCCTCTTTGACTTTGTTTCTGATCCACTAAGTGACCTAAAGTGGAAGGAAGTAAAA
CGAGCTGCTTTAAGTGAAATGGTAGAATATATCACCCATAATCGGAATGTGATCACAGAGCCTATTTACC
CAGAAGTAGTCCATATGTTTGCAGTTAACATGTTTCGAACATTACCACCTTCCTCCAATCCTACGGGAGC
GGAATTTGACCCGGAGGAAGATGAACCAACGTTAGAAGCAGCCTGGCCTCATCTACAGCTTGTTTATGAA
TTTTTCTTAAGATTTTTAGAGTCTCCAGATTTCCAACCTAATATAGCGAAGAAATATATTGATCAGAAGT
TTGTATTGCAGCTTTTAGAGCTCTTTGACAGTGAAGATCCTCGGGAGAGAGATTTTCTTAAAACCACCCT
TCACAGAATCTATGGGAAATTCCTAGGCTTGAGAGCTTACATCAGAAAACAGATAAATAATATATTTTAT
AGGTTTATTTATGAAACAGAGCATCATAATGGCATAGCAGAGTTACTGGAAATATTGGGAAGTATAATTA
ATGGATTTGCCTTACCACTAAAAGAAGAGCACAAGATTTTCTTATTGAAGGTGTTACTACCTTTGCACAA
AGTGAAATCTCTGAGTGTCTACCATCCCCAGCTGGCATACTGTGTAGTGCAGTTTTTAGAAAAGGACAGC
ACCCTCACGGAACCAGTGGTGATGGCACTTCTCAAATACTGGCCAAAGACTCACAGTCCAAAAGAAGTAA
TGTTCTTAAACGAATTAGAAGAGATTTTAGATGTCATTGAACCATCAGAATTTGTGAAGATCATGGAACC
CCTCTTCCGGCAGTTGGCCAAATGTGTCTCCAGCCCACACTTCCAGGTGGCAGAGCGAGCTCTCTATTAC
TGGAATAATGAATACATCATGAGTTTAATCAGTGACAACGCAGCGAAGATTCTGCCCATCATGTTTCCTT
CCTTGTACCGCAACTCAAAGACCCATTGGAACAAGACAATACATGGCTTGATATACAACGCCCTGAAGCT
CTTCATGGAGATGAACCAAAAGCTATTTGATGACTGTACACAACAGTTCAAAGCAGAGAAACTAAAAGAG
AAGCTAAAAATGAAAGAACGGGAAGAAGCATGGGTTAAAATAGAAAATCTAGCCAAAGCCAATCCCCAGG
TACTAAAAAAGAGAATAACATGAAAAGGCCCAGGGTTACTTGAATGTTTTTATAAGATAGGAATATATGT
CTTCACCATGGGGGGGGTCTCGATTTCACTAACGTTGTATATGAAAATGTCTGCAATAAAAAGTACTTTT
AAACTTTGTCTCGAGGCCGGCAAGGCCGGATCCAGACATGATAAGATACATTGATGAGTTTGGACAAACC
ACAACTAGAATGCAGTGAAAAAAATGCTTTATTTGTGAAATTTGTGATGCTATTGCTTTATTTGTAACCA
TTATAAGCTGCAATAAACAAGTTAACAACAACAATTGCATTCATTTTATGTTTCAGGTTCAGGGGGAGGT
GGGGAGGTTTTTTAAAGCAAGTAAAACCTCTACAAATGTGGTATGGCTGATTATGATCCGGCTGCCTCGC
GCGTTTCGGTGATGACGGTGAAAACCTCTGACACATGCAGCTCCCGGAGACGGTCACAGCTTGTCTGTAA
GCGGATGCCGGGAGCAGACAAGCCCGTCAGGGCGCGTCAGCGGGTGTTGGCGGGTGTCGGGGCGCAGCCA
TGACCGGTCGACTCTAGA
Features (pLannotate 1.2.2; 21 found; start..end, strand, type, name):
    475..2264    -  rep_origin     oriP: Epstein-Barr virus oriP replication origin (Yates et al., 2000)
   2269..2487    -  CDS            gL (fragment): GL_EBVB9 - Experimental evidence at protein level: Swiss-Prot protein existence level 1. The heterodimer glycoprotein H-glycoprotein L is required for the fusion of viral and plasma membranes leading to virus entry into the host cell. Acts as a functional inhibitor of gH and maintains gH in an inhibited form. Upon binding to host integrins, gL dissociates from gH leading to activation of the viral fusion glycoproteins gB and gH. Fusion of EBV with B-lymphocytes requires the additional receptor- binding protein gp42, which forms a complex with gH/gL. The heterodimer gH/gL targets also host EPHA
   2570..4495    -  CDS            EBNA1: Epstein-Barr nuclear antigen 1, also known as EBNA-1 crucial for latent viral infection, and for episomal amplification of vectors containing the oriP origin (Okita et al., 2013)
   4533..4877    -  CDS            BRRF2_EBVB9 (fragment): Protein inferred from homology: Swiss-Prot protein existence level 3. From Epstein-Barr virus (strain B95-8) (HHV-4) (Human herpesvirus 4).
   4880..4903    -  promoter       tet promoter (fragment): E. coli promoter for tetracycline efflux protein gene
   5016..5120    +  promoter       AmpR promoter: bla
   5121..5981    +  CDS            AmpR: β-lactamase; bla; confers resistance to ampicillin, carbenicillin, and related antibiotics
   6152..6740    +  rep_origin     ori: high-copy-number ColE1/pMB1/pBR322/pUC origin of replication
   6930..7274    -  CDS            TcR (fragment): tetracycline efflux protein; tet; confers resistance to tetracycline
   7357..7502    +  promoter       HSV TK promoter: herpes simplex virus thymidine kinase promoter
   7542..8567    +  CDS            HygR: aminoglycoside phosphotransferase from E. coli; aph(4)-Ia; confers resistance to hygromycin
   8632..8680    +  polyA_signal   HSV TK poly(A) signal: herpes simplex virus thymidine kinase polyadenylation signal (Cole and Stacy, 1985)
   8880..9104    +  CDS            gH (fragment): GH_HHV11 - Experimental evidence at protein level: Swiss-Prot protein existence level 1. The heterodimer glycoprotein H-glycoprotein L is required for the fusion of viral and plasma membranes leading to virus entry into the host cell. Following initial binding to host receptor, membrane fusion is mediated by the fusion machinery composed of gB and the heterodimer gH/gL. May also be involved in the fusion between the virion envelope and the outer nuclear membrane during virion morphogenesis. From Human herpesvirus 1 (strain 17) (HHV-1) (Human herpes simplex virus 1).
   9333..9712    +  enhancer       CMV enhancer: human cytomegalovirus immediate early enhancer
   9714..9913    +  promoter       CMV promoter: human cytomegalovirus (CMV) immediate early promoter
   9970..9996    +  CDS            3xHA (fragment): three tandem HA epitope tags
  10012..10101   +  CDS            3xHA: three tandem HA epitope tags
  10111..11409   +  CDS            Ppp2r5c (fragment): 2A5G_MOUSE - Experimental evidence at protein level: Swiss-Prot protein existence level 1. The B regulatory subunit might modulate substrate selectivity and catalytic activity, and also might direct the localization of the catalytic enzyme to a particular subcellular compartment. The PP2A- PPP2R5C holoenzyme may activate TP53 and play a role in DNA damage- induced inhibition of cell proliferation. PP2A-PPP2R5C may also regulate the ERK signaling pathway through ERK dephosphorylation (By similarity). From Mus musculus (Mouse).
  11579..11713   -  polyA_signal   SV40 poly(A) signal: SV40 polyadenylation signal
  11736..11818   -  CDS            large T antigen (fragment): large T antigen from SV40 (simian virus 40)
  11821..11861   +  CDS            rop (fragment): Rop protein, which maintains plasmids at low copy number; rop
