[The description below was written by a language model from this plasmid's Addgene catalogue record and pLannotate feature annotations shown in this document.]
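Description:
V247 pCEP 4HA B56gamma1 is a mammalian expression plasmid built on a modified version of Invitrogen's pCEP4, an Epstein-Barr virus-based episomal vector. The annotated depositor sequence is about 12 kb. In E. coli it is propagated through a high-copy ColE1/pUC-type origin and selected with ampicillin via the β-lactamase gene. In mammalian cells, the EBV oriP origin and the EBNA1 coding sequence together allow the plasmid to replicate and persist as an extrachromosomal episome in permissive primate cells. A hygromycin resistance gene, driven by the HSV thymidine kinase promoter and terminated by the TK polyadenylation signal, allows selection of stably maintained populations. Several short fragments called in the feature table (EBV gL and BRRF2, HSV gH, tetracycline resistance, rop, SV40 large T) are most likely backbone remnants flanking these elements rather than functional genes.

The payload is the human PPP2R5C cDNA encoding the B56 gamma1 (B' gamma1/PR61 gamma1) regulatory subunit of protein phosphatase 2A, an insert of roughly 1.8 kb cloned between NotI and XhoI. It is expressed from the CMV immediate-early enhancer and promoter, with an SV40 polyadenylation signal downstream. Four HA epitopes are fused to the N terminus; the annotation shows these as a partial plus a full 3xHA match. Because the tag was inserted as a NotI cassette, two NotI sites lie at the 5' end of the gene. The automated annotation matched the coding region to the mouse orthologue, but the catalogue records the species as human. The construct suits expression of HA-tagged B56 gamma1 for detection or immunoprecipitation, and the associated publication concerns regulation of beta-catenin signalling by PP2A B56 subunits.
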