Addgene plasmid #14534: V247 pCEP 4HA B56gamma1
Depositing lab: David Virshup. Depositing organization: University of Utah. Publication: Regulation of beta-catenin signaling by the B56 subunit of protein phosphatase 2A. Seeling JM, Miller JR, Gil R, Moon RT, White R, Virshup DM. Science. 1999 Mar 26. 283(5410):2089-91. 10.1126/science.283.5410.2089 PubMed 10092233.
Backbone
  Vector backbone: pCEP4 (modified)
  Backbone manufacturer: Invitrogen
  Backbone size w/o insert (bp): 10186
  Vector type: Mammalian Expression
  Selectable markers: Hygromycin
Growth in bacteria
  Bacterial resistance: Ampicillin, 100 μg/mL
  Growth temperature: 37°C
  Growth strain: DH5alpha
  Copy number: High Copy
Gene/Insert
  Gene/Insert name: PPP2R5C B56 gamma1 regulatory subunit of PP2A (alt names: B' gamma1; PR61 gamma1; PPP2R5C)
  Species: H. sapiens (human)
  Insert size (bp): 1800
  GenBank ID: L42374
  Entrez Gene: PPP2R5C (a.k.a. B56G, B56gamma, PR61G)
  Tag / fusion protein: 4 HA (N terminal on insert)
  Cloning method: Restriction Enzyme; 5′ cloning site Not1 (not destroyed); 3′ cloning site XhoI (not destroyed)
  Sequencing primers: 5′ pCEP forward (invitrogen); 3′ EBV Reverse (invitrogen)
Terms and licenses: Academic/Nonprofit Terms; Industry Terms: Not Available to Industry
Depositor comments: 4 HA tag cloned into Not1 site as Not1 cassette so two Not1 sites at 5' end of gene.
How to cite: V247 pCEP 4HA B56gamma1 was a gift from David Virshup (Addgene plasmid # 14534 ; http://n2t.net/addgene:14534 ; RRID:Addgene_14534)
