>Addgene plasmid #14534 | V247 pCEP 4HA B56gamma1 | addgene partial sequence | sequence record 21124 | CMV-F 5'-CGCAAATGGGCGGTAGGCGTG-3'
TAGCAGAGCTCGTTTAGTGGACCGTCAGATCTCTAGAAGCTGGGTACCACGCGTCATATGGCTTACCCAT
ACGATGTTCCAGATTACGCTAGCGGCCGCATCTTTTACCCATACGATGTTCCTGACTATGCGGGCTATCC
CTATGACGTCCCGGACTATGCAGGATCCTATCCATATGACGTTCCAGATTACGCTGCTCAGTGCGGCCGC
GTGGTGGATGCGGCCAACTCCAATGGGCCTTTCCAGCCCGTGGTCCTTCTCCATATTCGAGATGTTCCTC
CTGCTGATCAAGAGAAGCTTTTTATCCAGAAGTTACGTCAGTGTTGCGTCCTCTTTGACTTTGTTTCTGA
TCCACTAAGTGACCTAAAGTGGAAGGAAGTAAAACGAGCTGCTTTAAGTGAAATGGTAGAATATATCACC
CATAATCGGAATGTGATCACAGAGCCTATTTACCCAGAAGTAGTCCATATGTTTGCAGTTAACATGTTTC
GAACATTACCACCTTCCTCCAATCCTACGGGAGCGGAATTTGACCCGGAGGAAGATGAACCAACGTTAGA
AGCAGCCTGGCCTCATCTACAGCTTGTTTATGAATTTTTCTTAAGATTTTTAGAGTCTCCAGATTTCCAA
CCTAATATAGCGAAGAAATATATTGATCAGAAGTTTGTATTGCAGCTTTTAGAGCTCTTTGACAGTGAAG
ATCCTCGGGAGAGAGATTTTCTTTAAACCACCCTTCACAGAATCT
